Addgene plasmid #201699: pmcherry-mVprBP pc2954
Purpose: Expresses of mcherry-tagged mVprBP in mammalian cells
Depositing lab: Cristina Cardoso. Depositing organization: Technische Universitaet Darmstadt. Publication: Isoform-specific and ubiquitination dependent recruitment of Tet1 to replicating heterochromatin modulates methylcytosine oxidation. Arroyo M, Hastert FD, Zhadan A, Schelter F, Zimbelmann S, Rausch C, Ludwig AK, Carell T, Cardoso MC. Nat Commun. 2022 Sep 2;13(1):5173. doi: 10.1038/s41467-022-32799-8. PubMed 36056023.
Backbone
  Vector backbone: mCherry Uhrf1 (pc1756)
  Backbone size w/o insert (bp): 9322
  Total vector size (bp): 11534
  Modifications to backbone: Mcherry-tagged VprBP (pc2954) was cloned from murine ESC cDNA by overlap-extension PCR to replace Uhrf1 (pc1756) using AsiSI and NotI restriction enzyme sites.
  Vector type: Mammalian Expression
Growth in bacteria
  Bacterial resistance: Ampicillin, 100 μg/mL
  Growth temperature: 37°C
  Growth strain: DH5alpha
  Copy number: Unknown
Gene/Insert
  Gene/Insert name: VprBP (alt name: DCAF1)
  Species: M. musculus (mouse)
  Insert size (bp): 4532
  Entrez Gene: Dcaf1 (a.k.a. B930007L02Rik, Vprbp, mKIAA0800)
  Promoter: CAG
  Tag / fusion protein: mCherry (N terminal on backbone)
  Cloning method: Restriction Enzyme; 5′ cloning site AsiSI (unknown if destroyed); 3′ cloning site NotI (unknown if destroyed)
  Sequencing primers: 5′ AAAAGCGATCGCATGACTACAGTAGTGGTAC; 3′ AAAAGCGGCCGCATCACTCATTCAGAGATAAG
Terms and licenses: Academic/Nonprofit Terms; Industry Terms: Not Available to Industry
How to cite: pmcherry-mVprBP pc2954 was a gift from Cristina Cardoso (Addgene plasmid # 201699 ; http://n2t.net/addgene:201699 ; RRID:Addgene_201699)
