[The description below was written by a language model from this plasmid's Addgene catalogue record and pLannotate feature annotations shown in this document.]
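Description:
pmcherry-mVprBP pc2954 is a mammalian expression plasmid that produces mouse VprBP (also known as DCAF1) fused at its N terminus to the red fluorescent protein mCherry. It was derived from an mCherry-Uhrf1 parent vector by swapping out Uhrf1 for the VprBP coding sequence, which was amplified from murine embryonic stem cell cDNA by overlap-extension PCR and inserted between AsiSI and NotI sites. In bacteria the plasmid is maintained through a high-copy ColE1/pUC-type origin and selected with ampicillin via the β-lactamase gene. An f1 phage origin is also present, along with small remnants of lacZα, lacI, rop and bom that appear to be leftover backbone fragments. The catalogue lists a total size of about 11.5 kb, close to the 11,480 nt sequenced record that the feature table covers.

Expression is driven by the CAG promoter, annotated here as its component parts: the CMV immediate-early enhancer, the chicken β-actin promoter and a chimeric β-actin/β-globin intron, a combination that gives strong constitutive transcription in many mammalian cell types. Downstream lie the mCherry and Dcaf1 reading frames, followed by an EMCV IRES and the blasticidin S deaminase gene, then an SV40 polyadenylation signal. This layout suggests a bicistronic transcript in which blasticidin resistance is coupled to expression of the fusion, allowing selection of expressing cells. Short bleomycin-resistance fragments are annotated next to BSD but are not complete genes.

DCAF1 is a substrate-recognition component of CUL4-DDB1 E3 ubiquitin ligase complexes. The tagged protein allows its localization to be followed by fluorescence microscopy, and the associated study examined ubiquitination-dependent recruitment of Tet1 to replicating heterochromatin.
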