Features (pLannotate 1.2.2; 21 found; start..end, strand, type, name):
      1..589     +  rep_origin     ori: high-copy-number ColE1/pMB1/pBR322/pUC origin of replication
    772..826     +  CDS            lacI (fragment): lac repressor; lacI; The lac repressor binds to the lac operator to inhibit transcription in E. coli. This inhibition can be relieved by adding lactose or isopropyl-β-D-thiogalactopyranoside (IPTG).
    826..1015    +  promoter       SV40 promoter: SV40 early promoter
   1021..1038    -  misc_feature   MCS (fragment): pBluescript multiple cloning site
   1049..1170    -  polyA_signal   SV40 poly(A) signal: SV40 polyadenylation signal
   1165..1290    -  CDS            ble (fragment): BLE_KLEPN - Experimental evidence at protein level: Swiss-Prot protein existence level 1. Binding protein with a strong affinity to the bleomycin family of antibiotics. Binds to CL990; an antimitotic-antibiotic compound. From Klebsiella pneumoniae.
   1300..1327    -  CDS            BleoR (fragment): antibiotic-binding protein; Sh ble from Streptoalloteichus hindustanus; confers resistance to bleomycin, phleomycin, and Zeocin™
   1328..1726    -  CDS            BSD: blasticidin S deaminase; Aspergillus terreus BSD; confers resistance to blasticidin
   1737..2199    -  misc_feature   IRES: internal ribosome entry site (IRES) of the encephalomyocarditis virus (EMCV)
   2351..6868    -  CDS            Dcaf1: DCAF1_MOUSE - Also known as Kiaa0800, Vprbp. Experimental evidence at protein level: Swiss-Prot protein existence level 1. Acts both as a substrate recognition component of E3 ubiquitin-protein ligase complexes and as an atypical serine/threonine- protein kinase, playing key roles in various processes such as cell cycle, telomerase regulation and histone modification. Probable substrate-specific adapter of a DCX (DDB1-CUL4-X-box) E3 ubiquitin- protein ligase complex, named CUL4A-RBX1-DDB1-DCAF1/VPRBP complex, which mediates ubiquitination and proteasome-dependent degradation of proteins such a
   6932..7639    -  CDS            mCherry: mCherry is a basic (constitutively fluorescent) red fluorescent protein published in 2004, derived from Discosoma sp.. It is reported to be a very rapidly-maturing monomer with low acid sensitivity.
   7707..8723    -  intron         chimeric intron: chimera between introns from chicken β-actin and rabbit β-globin
   8724..9002    -  promoter       chicken β-actin promoter: No description available
   9004..9307    -  enhancer       CMV enhancer: human cytomegalovirus immediate early enhancer
   9376..9394    -  promoter       T7 promoter: promoter for bacteriophage T7 RNA polymerase
   9397..9554    +  CDS            lacZα (fragment): LacZα fragment of β-galactosidase; lacZ fragment
   9558..10013   +  rep_origin     f1 ori (sequence partly withheld): f1 bacteriophage origin of replication; arrow indicates direction of (+) strand synthesis
  10014..10113   -  misc_feature   bom (fragment): basis of mobility region from pBR322
  10215..10250   -  CDS            rop (fragment): Rop protein, which maintains plasmids at low copy number; rop
  10345..10449   +  promoter       AmpR promoter: bla
  10450..11310   +  CDS            AmpR: β-lactamase; bla; confers resistance to ampicillin, carbenicillin, and related antibiotics
>Addgene plasmid #201699 | pmcherry-mVprBP pc2954 | addgene full sequence | sequence record 436303 | Addgene NGS Result
TTGAGATCCTTTTTTTCTGCGCGTAATCTGCTGCTTGCAAACAAAAAAACCACCGCTACCAGCGGTGGTT
TGTTTGCCGGATCAAGAGCTACCAACTCTTTTTCCGAAGGTAACTGGCTTCAGCAGAGCGCAGATACCAA
ATACTGTTCTTCTAGTGTAGCCGTAGTTAGGCCACCACTTCAAGAACTCTGTAGCACCGCCTACATACCT
CGCTCTGCTAATCCTGTTACCAGTGGCTGCTGCCAGTGGCGATAAGTCGTGTCTTACCGGGTTGGACTCA
AGACGATAGTTACCGGATAAGGCGCAGCGGTCGGGCTGAACGGGGGGTTCGTGCACACAGCCCAGCTTGG
AGCGAACGACCTACACCGAACTGAGATACCTACAGCGTGAGCTATGAGAAAGCGCCACGCTTCCCGAAGG
GAGAAAGGCGGACAGGTATCCGGTAAGCGGCAGGGTCGGAACAGGAGAGCGCACGAGGGAGCTTCCAGGG
GGAAACGCCTGGTATCTTTATAGTCCTGTCGGGTTTCGCCACCTCTGACTTGAGCGTCGATTTTTGTGAT
GCTCGTCAGGGGGGCGGAGCCTATGGAAAAACGCCAGCAACGCGGCCTTTTTACGGTTCCTGGCCTTTTG
CTGGCCTTTTGCTCACATGTTCTTTCCTGCGTTATCCCCTGATTCTGTGGATAACCGTATTACCGCCTTT
GAGTGAGCTGATACCGCTCGCCGCAGCCGAACGACCGAGCGCAGCGAGTCAGTGAGCGAGGAAGCGGAAG
AGCGCCCAATACGCAAACCGCCTCTCCCCGCGCGTTGGCCGATTCATTAATGCAGCAATTAGTCAGCAAC
CATAGTCCCGCCCCTAACTCCGCCCATCCCGCCCCTAACTCCGCCCAGTTCCGCCCATTCTCCGCCCCAT
GGCTGACTAATTTTTTTTATTTATGCAGAGGCCGAGGCCGCCTCGGCCTCTGAGCTATTCCAGAAGTAGT
GAAGAGGCTTTTTTGGAGGCCTAGGCTTTTGCAAAAAGCTCCTCGAGGTCGACGGTATACAGACATGATA
AGATACATTGATGAGTTTGGACAAACCACAACTAGAATGCAGTGAAAAAAATGCTTTATTTGTGAAATTT
GTGATGCTATTGCTTTATTTGTAACCATTATAAGCTGCAATAAACAAGTTGGGGTGGGCGAAGAACTCCA
GCATGAGATCCCCGCGCTGGAGGATCATCCAGCCGGCGTCCCGGAAAACGATTCCGAAGCCCAACCTTTC
ATAGAAGGCGGCGGTGGAATCGAAATCTCGTAGCACGTGTCAGTCCTGCTCCTCGGCCACGAAGTGCTTA
GCCCTCCCACACATAACCAGAGGGCAGCAATTCACGAATCCCAACTGCCGTCGGCTGTCCATCACTGTCC
TTCACTATGGCTTTGATCCCAGGATGCAGATCGAGAAGCACCTGTCGGCACCGTCCGCAGGGGCTCAAGA
TGCCCCTGTTCTCATTTCCGATCGCGACGATACAAGTCAGGTTGCCAGCTGCCGCAGCAGCAGCAGTGCC
CAGCACCACGAGTTCTGCACAAGGTCCCCCAGTAAAATGATATACATTGACACCAGTGAAGATGCGGCCG
TCGCTAGAGAGAGCTGCGCTGGCGACGCTGTAGTCTTCAGAGATGGGGATGCTGTTGATTGTAGCCGTTG
CTCTTTCAATGAGGGTGGATTCTTCTTGAGACAAAGGCTTGGCCATGGTGGCAAGCTTATCATCGTGTTT
TTCAAAGGAAAACCACGTCCCCGTGGTTCGGGGGGCCTAGACGTTTTTTTAACCTCGACTAAACACATGT
AAAGCATGTGCACCGAGGCCCCAGATCAGATCCCATACAATGGGGTACCTTCTGGGCATCCTTCAGCCCC
TTGTTGAATACGCTTGAGGAGAGCCATTTGACTCTTTCCACAACTATCCAACTCACAACGTGGCACTGGG
GTTGTGCCGCCTTTGCAGGTGTATCTTATACACGTGGCTTTTGGCCGCAGAGGCACCTGTCGCCAGGTGG
GGGGTTCCGCTGCCTGCAAAGGGTCGCTACAGACGTTGTTTGTCTTCAAGAAGCTTCCAGAGGAACTGCT
TCCTTCACGACATTCAACAGACCTTGCATTCCTTTGGCGAGAGGGGAAAGACCCCTAGGAATGCTCGTCA
AGAAGACAGGGCCAGGTTTCCGGGCCCTCACATTGCCAAAAGACGGCAATATGGTGGAAAATAACATATA
GACAAACGCACACCGGCCTTATTCCAAGCGGCTTCGGCCAGTAACGTTAGGGGGGGGGGGGRRTTGATCC
CGCTCGAGTTVDDCASMRKTCGTTAACTGCGGCCGCATCACTCATTCAGAGATAAGATGATGTCATCTTC
CAAATCAGAGTTGTCCGAGCTGTCTGTGTCCCCCAGGATCAGCTCCACCTCCTCATCTGCATCAGAGTCT
TCATCTTCCCCCTCCTCTCCCTCCTCTAGAAGGTTTGCTAGCTCCTCATCAGAGGGAGAGAAGTCATTGT
CTCCATCCTCTCCTGCATTCTCATTGTTGTCATCCTCCTCCAGTTCTGCCTCCAGCAACTGGTCAGTGTC
TAGTTCATCTAAATCATCAGTATCATCATCATCTTCATCATCATCTTCTTCCTCCTGTTCTTCCTCTTCC
TGGTCCTCCTCTTCATCCTCATCCTCTGCCAGACGCTGCCTGCCCACTTCATAGAGCCTGCACACTGTGT
CCATATTCAGTGCATCCATGCTGCCTTGATTCTCAATGACAGCAAGATAACAGTCTTTGGTGTCTGTGCA
CAGGTCAAAGATGTTTCGTTTCACATCAATAGTTGCTATAGGTTTATAATCAGTTGCGTTGAATGTTCGA
AAGGATGACCCAAAAGGGCTTTTCATCCTCTCTTCCAGTAAGTCATCTTCATCATCTGCCTGCAACATTG
CTCCATACATCACTGTCCCAGTGTGGTTAAAAACAACACGGCATTGATCCAGAGCAGGAACAGTGTGTAA
AAGATGGAAAGTCCGAAGGTCCCAAATCTCTGTATTGATGATGACTTCCAGCCCATTTGGATGGAAAACA
CCACTGATATTCATGTTGAACTTGTCAAACTTGTGGATGGCCTGTGCAGAGCGGACATCCCAGAGGACGC
CATCATTTAAGACAAGATCATCTGTAGGATTAAAGGTGGCACAGTTCCTCTTGTAGTTGTTGGCAAGATC
TGGGTTAAACAGAGTCAACAGCTTGTTGCCAGTCTGAATATCATAAATATGGGCAATGTCTCCTTTTGTG
CCTATGACCCGATCCTGAGAGTGCTTACTGAACTCAACATAGTGATCTTCTGTGAAGGAATGCTTCATAT
CAAATACTGATTTCATTCCCCAAAGTGCAGACAAAGGCTGGCTCCAAGTGGCAGATGTCAGAAGTAAGGA
CCCATCCCTTGACGGTTCAAGGTGTGTGATGGCTGAGTTGTGACAGTTATAGCTGGCCTCTTCCTGTCCA
CTAAACACATTGTAGAGCTTCAGCTGCCCTGTACAAGTGCCAAGCATCAGGAACCGCTCCCGGGCTGAGA
ATGCACAACAGGTGAAGCCACTTTCATCTTCATTAGCTTCCCGGAATACTGAAATCGGACGAAATCTGCT
AAAGATAAGGTGCCTATCAAAGCATCCGCCATCTACCCCTCCATATTTTGGAAATGATGCCCTGCGGTTT
AGCCTTGAGGTAAAGTTTATTGGCGCTTGCCGCCTCTGTTTTGGTTCAGGACACTGATGAGGAGTAAAGA
GAGAAAAAGGAGGACAGGTGGCAACGGGGTTCTTGCATCGAGCATGTTGCTCTCTAAGATACTCTGTGAT
GATACTGTCCAGCGTAGGTGGGGAAGGAAGATGTCTATCCAATTGTTTTTTTATGGCAGGGCTCTGGCTG
TATGCACCATGGTCCGACTTCTGCCGCAACACTCGAATTTTCCTGCCATTGCACGGTGATGGCCTCTCTC
TGATAAAACTGATCCTACCAATCAAAGGGGAATTGCCTGCATATGATGGGCCAGGCAAAGGCAATGAACC
CTGGGGGGGCCGTGGTGGAGGATGGGCAGGGGGAGCAGAAGGGGCAGAAGCACCCACAGTAGCATGGCTG
CCCAGTCGACTTGCAATGCCGTTGGCAATCCGAGGGGTCCGGGGAAGAGAGACAGGAGAAGCAGCAGCAG
TCACTGGGGTGAAGGCAGAAGAATGTGAGGCAGCAGTCATGGGCAGGTCAGCCTCTCTCGTCAGCACAGT
TGCTGTCTCTCCAAGCCCTTTAGAAATGAGATGGTTCCGTATCAACAGGAGCAGCTCTTTCTCAGGGAAG
GAGATCCTCGACTGAGCAACAACATCTGCTTTCTGCAGTCGTGCGAGAGACACATCAGTGCCAATGAGAA
GAGGCTTTCCTGATACACGCTCAATGAGCTCAGCAGCGTATTTGCAGAACTTGACATGGTCACTACGCTT
ATCCTGCAGCACAGGCTCTTTCATCAGCTGTTGAATCTGGCAGCTACTAAAAAGGGGAAGTTTACTGATG
ATCTGTCGAACAGTGCTACTTCGAGACAGGCCTACAAGGGCTTTGCAGGCCAGGGCCCGGATCTGGTCTG
CGTCTGTAATGGGCATCTTGATGGACAACAGGGACAGAAGCACCTTGATGCCATTGTTGGACTGGACCAC
ATTCCACATCTTGGCCAGAGTATGCTCACTACTCTTGGGAGTCTGAGGCAGCTTTCTCCGAGGAGTTCCA
GAAATAAATTTGCCAATACTGGATATTCGGTTATCTGGACCACATACACAATTGATGATAATTTGAAGTG
CTGACTTCTGAATTTCAGCATCATGGATAAAGAACTCACCCTCAGCCACGCCCAAAATAATGCTGATACC
TACAGTGGAGACAGCAGAGCCGGCCTCGTCCAGTACATCCACTGACTCCGCCAACTGGAGCTGGATTTTT
GGCACCACAGTGAGAATAGCAAGGACATCCAAAGCAAAACGCACAGTATCATTCCTTGCATAATAGGTCT
TCCAATTGCAGGCGATGGAAATAAGCTGTAGTAAAAGCTGCACACAGGAAAGCTTGAGGAAGACTTCAGC
AGGTTCCCAATATAGCTGAGCTGGGCCATACTCTATCAAAAATTCCATCATTTCTACAATCTGCTCATGA
GTATATGAGCATGCCTTGTATGGAGGCTGGGGGTGAACAAGAATACCACCCTCAGTCCTCTGAAGTGACT
GCTTGACTTGTTCCAATTTAATGGCCAGATGAGCCTCAAAATACTTGCGCAGAGCCATGCAGGTATGTTT
TCCTGTTTGGCGACTAGCAAATATTTCATCATCACTCAAAAGTGCACCCTGGTCTTCCAAATTTAAAATC
TCCAAAGTACTGATCAAGTTCACCAGACGACGAAGACCATCATAACGGTCAAAGAGCTCCAAAACAGCCC
GGAATGAGAAACAAATTGAGAAAAACATAGTAGCATGGCAACATCCTGAAGCATGAGAACATTCCATTAA
CCACAGGGTATAGTTCACCACATCAGATAGAACATTGTGAGGATGCATGCAAACTCTTTCCATAGCATCC
TGATTGTAGGACAGGTAATACAAGCACATGGACACACCAGTTGCAGCCATAGAAGGACGAGGAATTTCCA
GTAATTTCTGTACTCCACCATGTGCAACAAATTCTGTGGCAAATTTGTTATGAAGCAGGAGAGATGCTAG
GTGCTTGAGTGCCTCAAAAGTAAGCAGGACATCATTCGTCTGTTTCAGATCAATATAAAACATCATCAAT
TCTCTTGATCCAAGTTGCATGAATATGGGAAGTAACTCCTGATACTCTCCTAAAGGGGTCAAATACTGAA
GAATAAGTCTCTGCTCAATAGCAGGAGTCATAGGATAGAGAGTGTAATTGGTGCCGATCACCCAGGGGGA
CATTTCTGACCAGCTGCTATTAGACAGCTCAACAAACACACGATCTGGGTCAGAAGATGAGAAGCCCAAC
TTCTGCTTGGCCTTCCTAAAGTTCTCTCTGTCACCATGCTTTGCTGACTTGTTTTTCTTTAATCCTCCTT
CCTCAGGTTTAGTTGCTGAGTTCACTCTACTACTGGTCTTGTGACTTGAATCAAGACGAAAGGAGATCTC
CATATCTCTAGAAGATTCTTGTTCTCCATCCACAACATCCACTGCCATGTCACCATAGTCCATATCCACA
GCTTCCTCATCCAGAGGCAAAAGGGGTTCCGAAGAGAGCTTCCGTGGACTAGGACGCTTACTGTCCTGCC
GCAAAGCCACTTCTTGAAGCTGGAGCTCCCTCAGTCTTCTAAGCACTATTGCCACCAACTGTGAATTTTC
ATCTCTGTAGTTGGCAGCAATATCTTGATTTTCCATAGCACCTCCCAGCAGTCCAGTAGAATATGTCCTA
AGTGGCTGATCAGCCTCTCGGGCCCATTTGAAAAGATTTTCAACAATTCCTTCCTTTTCTTGAAAGACAA
CTGCGGTTTCTAGGCCCGGCATGATGTCCAGCAGCAGTCTGCAAGCTGCAGTATTTAAAGGGGGCTCTCT
ACTTGTCATCACATATGCATTTACCAGCGCATTCATGAAATCATCATTCTTGAAGAGTATTCTCAGCAAA
TGGCCCAGCATACACTCTGGATCAGCTCGACCAGGATGTCGATCATCAAATGGATCTGGATCTCCTTTAC
GATATTCTTCAGTTTCTTTTTCAATTAATTCAGACATTCTGGTAAGGATTGGTACCATATCCTGGCCACT
GCCATGGTCCTTTTCCCACTGCTCCAGCAGGGTAGTGAGCTCAGCTTTGGAGTCCACATGTACCACTACT
GTAGTCATGCGATCGCCCATGGTGGCGTCCACGGCGCTGTTGCTCGCCTGGGCTCTGCTCCTCAGGCCGC
TCTTGTACAGCTCGTCCATGCCGCCGGTGGAGTGGCGGCCCTCGGCGCGTTCGTACTGTTCCACGATGGT
GTAGTCCTCGTTGTGGGAGGTGATGTCCAACTTGATGTTGACGTTGTAGGCGCCGGGCAGCTGCACGGGC
TTCTTGGCCTTGTAGGTGGTCTTGACCTCAGCGTCGTAGTGGCCGCCGTCCTTCAGCTTCAGCCTCTGCT
TGATCTCGCCCTTCAGGGCGCCGTCCTCGGGGTACATCCGCTCGGAGGAGGCCTCCCAGCCCATGGTCTT
CTTCTGCATTACGGGGCCGTCGGAGGGGAAGTTGGTGCCGCGCAGCTTCACCTTGTAGATGAACTCGCCG
TCCTGCAGGGAGGAGTCCTGGGTCACGGTCACCACGCCGCCGTCCTCGAAGTTCATCACGCGCTCCCACT
TGAAGCCCTCGGGGAAGGACAGCTTCAAGTAGTCGGGGATGTCGGCGGGGTGCTTCACGTAGGCCTTGGA
GCCGTACATGAACTGAGGGGACAGGATGTCCCAGGCGAAGGGCAGGGGGCCACCCTTGGTCACCTTCAGC
TTGGCGGTCTGGGTGCCCTCGTAGGGGCGGCCCTCGCCCTCGCCCTCGATCTCGAACTCGTGGCCGTTCA
CGGAGCCCTCCATGTGCACCTTGAAGCGCATGAACTCCTTGATGATGGCCATGTTATCCTCCTCGCCCTT
GCTCACCATGGTGGCGGGATCCGAATTCTTTGCCAAAATGATGAGACAGCACAATAACCAGCACGTTGCC
CAGGAGCTGTAGGAAAAAGAAGAAGGCATGAACATGGTTAGCAGAGGCTCTAGAGCCGCCGGTCACACGC
CAGAAGCCGAACCCCGCCCTGCCCCGTCCCCCCCGAAGGCAGCCGTCCCCCCGCGGACAGCCCCGAGGCT
GGAGAGGGAGAAGGGGACGGCGGCGCGGCGACGCACGAAGGCCCTCCCCGCCCATTTCCTTCCTGCCGGC
GCCGCACCGCTTCGCCCCGCGCCCGCTAGAGGGGGTGCGGCGGCGCCTCCCAGATTTCGGCTCCGCACAG
ATTTGGGACAAAGGAAGTCCCTGCGCCCTCTCGCACGATTACCATAAAAGGCAATGGCTGCGGCTCGCCG
CGCCTCGACAGCCGCCGGCGCTCCGGGGGCCGCCGCGCCCCTCCCCCGAGCCCTCCCCGGCCCGAGGCGG
CCCCGCCCCGCCCGGCACCCCCACCTGCCGCCACCCCCCGCCCGGCACGGCGAGCCCCGCGCCACGCCCC
GTACGGAGCCCCGCACCCGAAGCCGGGCCGTGCTCAGCAACTCGGGGAGGGGGGTGCAGGGGGGGTTGCA
GCCCGACCGACGCGCCCACACCCCCTGCTCACCCCCCCACGCACACACCCCGCACGCAGCCTTTGTTCCC
CTCGCAGCCCCCCCCGCACCGCGGGGCACCGCCCCCGGCCGCGCTCCCCTCGCGCACACTGCGGAGCGCA
CAAAGCCCCGCGCCGCGCCCGCAGCGCTCACAGCCGCCGGGCAGCGCGGAGCCGCACGCGGCGCTCCCCA
CGCACACACACACGCACGCACCCCCCGAGCCGCTCCCCCCGCACAAAGGGCCCTCCCGGAGCCCCTCAAG
GCTTTCACGCAGCCACAGAAAAGAAACAAGCCGTCATTAAACCAAGCGCTAATTACAGCCCGGAGGAGAA
GGGCCGTCCCGCCCGCTCACCTGTGGGAGTAACGCGGTCAGTCAGAGCCGGGGCGGGCGGCGCGAGGCGG
CGGCGGAGCGGGGCACGGGGCGAAGGCAGCGCGCAGCGACTCCCGCCCGCCGCGCGCTTCGCTTTTTATA
GGGCCGCCGCCGCCGCCGCCTCGCCATAAAAGGAAACTTTCGGAGCGCGCCGCTCTGATTGGCTGCCGCC
GCACCTCTCCGCCTCGCCCCGCCCCGCCCCTCGCCCCGCCCCGCCCCGCCTGGCGCGCGCCCCCCCCCCC
CCCCCCGCCCCCATCGCTGCACAAAATAATTAAAAAATAAATAAATACAAAATTGGGGGTGGGGAGGGGG
GGGAGATGGGGAGAGTGAAGCAGAACGTGGGGCTCACCTCGACCATGGTAATAGCGATGACTAATACGTA
GATGTACTGCCAAGTAGGAAAGTCCCATAAGGTCATGTACTGGGCATAATGCCAGGCGGGCCATTTACCG
TCATTGACGTCAATAGGGGGCGTACTTGGCATATGATACACTTGATGTACTGCCAAGTGGGCAGTTTACC
GTAAATACTCCACCCATTGACGTCAATGGAAAGTCCCTATTGGCGTTACTATGGGAACATACGTCATTAT
TGACGTCAATGGGCGGGGGTCGTTGGGCGGTCAGCCAGGCGGGCCATTTACCGTAAGTTATGTAACGCGG
AACTCCATATATGGGCTATGAACTAATGACCCCGTAATTGATTACTATTAATAACTAGGACGCGTCCTAT
AGTGAGTCGTATTACAATTCACTGGCCGTCGTTTTACAACGTCGTGACTGGGAAAACCCTGGCGTTACCC
AACTTAATCGCCTTGCAGCACATCCCCCTTTCGCCAGCTGGCGTAATAGCGAAGAGGCCCGCACCGATCG
CCCTTCCCAACAGTTGCGCAGCCTGAATGGCGAATGGACGCGCCCTGTAGCGGCGCATTG
[101 nt withheld, positions 9581-9681]
C
[91 nt withheld, positions 9683-9773]
A
[49 nt withheld, positions 9775-9823]
CCTTTGACGTTGGAGTCCACGTTCTTT
[37 nt withheld, positions 9851-9887]
ACCCTATCTCGGTCTATTCTTTTGATTTATAAGGGATTTTGCCGATTTCGGCCTATTGGTTAAAAAATGA
GCTGATTTAACAAAAATTTAACGCGAATTTTAACAAAATATTAACGCTTACAATTTCCTGATGCGGTATT
TTCTCCTTACGCATCTGTGCGGTATTTCACACCGCATATGGTGCACTCTCAGTACAATCTGCTCTGATGC
CGCATAGTTAAGCCAGCCCCGACACCCGCCAACACCCGCTGACGCGCCCTGACGGGCTTGTCTGCTCCCG
GCATCCGCTTACAGACAAGCTGTGACCGTCTCCGGGAGCTGCATGTGTCAGAGGTTTTCACCGTCATCAC
CGAAACGCGCGAGACGAAAGGGCCTCGTGATACGCCTATTTTTATAGGTTAATGTCATGATAATAATGGT
TTCTTAGACGTCAGGTGGCACTTTTCGGGGAAATGTGCGCGGAACCCCTATTTGTTTATTTTTCTAAATA
CATTCAAATATGTATCCGCTCATGAGACAATAACCCTGATAAATGCTTCAATAATATTGAAAAAGGAAGA
GTATGAGTATTCAACATTTCCGTGTCGCCCTTATTCCCTTTTTTGCGGCATTTTGCCTTCCTGTTTTTGC
TCACCCAGAAACGCTGGTGAAAGTAAAAGATGCTGAAGATCAGTTGGGTGCACGAGTGGGTTACATCGAA
CTGGATCTCAACAGCGGTAAGATCCTTGAGAGTTTTCGCCCCGAAGAACGTTTTCCAATGATGAGCACTT
TTAAAGTTCTGCTATGTGGCGCGGTATTATCCCGTATTGACGCCGGGCAAGAGCAACTCGGTCGCCGCAT
ACACTATTCTCAGAATGACTTGGTTGAGTACTCACCAGTCACAGAAAAGCATCTTACGGATGGCATGACA
GTAAGAGAATTATGCAGTGCTGCCATAACCATGAGTGATAACACTGCGGCCAACTTACTTCTGACAACGA
TCGGAGGACCGAAGGAGCTAACCGCTTTTTTGCACAACATGGGGGATCATGTAACTCGCCTTGATCGTTG
GGAACCGGAGCTGAATGAAGCCATACCAAACGACGAGCGTGACACCACGATGCCTGTAGCAATGGCAACA
ACGTTGCGCAAACTATTAACTGGCGAACTACTTACTCTAGCTTCCCGGCAACAATTAATAGACTGGATGG
AGGCGGATAAAGTTGCAGGACCACTTCTGCGCTCGGCCCTTCCGGCTGGCTGGTTTATTGCTGATAAATC
TGGAGCCGGTGAGCGTGGGTCTCGCGGTATCATTGCAGCACTGGGGCCAGATGGTAAGCCCTCCCGTATC
GTAGTTATCTACACGACGGGGAGTCAGGCAACTATGGATGAACGAAATAGACAGATCGCTGAGATAGGTG
CCTCACTGATTAAGCATTGGTAACTGTCAGACCAAGTTTACTCATATATACTTTAGATTGATTTAAAACT
TCATTTTTAATTTAAAAGGATCTAGGTGAAGATCCTTTTTGATAATCTCATGACCAAAATCCCTTAACGT
GAGTTTTCGTTCCACTGAGCGTCAGACCCCGTAGAAAAGATCAAAGGATCTTC
